>Addgene plasmid #158608 | pcDNA3.1-mas-PRGRH-Nluc | addgene full sequence | sequence record 338021 | Addgene NGS Result
GACATTGATTATTGACTAGTTATTAATAGTAATCAATTACGGGGTCATTAGTTCATAGCCCATATATGGA
GTTCCGCGTTACATAACTTACGGTAAATGGCCCGCCTGGCTGACCGCCCAACGACCCCCGCCCATTGACG
TCAATAATGACGTATGTTCCCATAGTAACGCCAATAGGGACTTTCCATTGACGTCAATGGGTGGAGTATT
TACGGTAAACTGCCCACTTGGCAGTACATCAAGTGTATCATATGCCAAGTACGCCCCCTATTGACGTCAA
TGACGGTAAATGGCCCGCCTGGCATTATGCCCAGTACATGACCTTATGGGACTTTCCTACTTGGCAGTAC
ATCTACGTATTAGTCATCGCTATTACCATGGTGATGCGGTTTTGGCAGTACATCAATGGGCGTGGATAGC
GGTTTGACTCACGGGGATTTCCAAGTCTCCACCCCATTGACGTCAATGGGAGTTTGTTTTGGCACCAAAA
TCAACGGGACTTTCCAAAATGTCGTAACAACTCCGCCCCATTGACGCAAATGGGCGGTAGGCGTGTACGG
TGGGAGGTCTATATAAGCAGAGCTCTCTGGCTAACTAGAGAACCCACTGCTTACTGGCTTATCGAAATTA
ATACGACTCACTATAGGGAGACCCAAGCTGGCTAGCACCATGGGGAGTAGCAAGAGCAAGACGTCGAATT
CCGGAATCAAGCTTCTGATTATTGGCCCAGAGGAAGATTATGACCCAGGTTATTTCAACAATGAGAGTGA
CATCATCTTCCAAGATCTTGAAAAACTGAAGTCACATCCAGCTTACTTGGTAGTTTTTCTACGTTACATC
CTCTCTCAGGCAGACCCTGGCCCCCTGCTTTTTTATTTGTGTTCAGAAGTTTATCAACAGACAAATCCCA
AAGATTCCCGAAGTCTGGGGAAAGACATCTGGAACATTTTCCTGGAGAAAAATGCGCCTCTCAGAGTGAA
GATCCCTGAGATGTTGCAGGCTGAAATTGACCTACGCCTGCGGAACAATGAGGACCCTCGCAATGTGCTC
TGTGAAGCTCAGGAGGCAGTCATGCTGGAAATCCAGGAGCAGATCAACGACTACAGATCCAAGCGTACTC
TGGGCCTGGGCAGCCTCTATGGTGAAAATGACCTGCTAGGCCTGGATGGGGACCCTCTTCGAGAACGCCA
AATGGCTGAGAAGCAGCTGGCTGCCCTTGGAGATATCTTGTCCAAATATGAGGAAGATCGGAGTGCCCCC
ATGGACTTTGCTGTTAATACCTTTATGAGCCACGCTGGGATCCGTCTTCGGGAGTCTCGAGGCGGATCAG
GCGGATCCATGGTCTTCACACTCGAAGATTTCGTTGGGGACTGGCGACAGACAGCCGGCTACAACCTGGA
CCAAGTCCTTGAACAGGGAGGTGTGTCCAGTTTGTTTCAGAATCTCGGGGTGTCCGTAACTCCGATCCAA
AGGATTGTCCTGAGCGGTGAAAATGGGCTGAAGATCGACATCCATGTCATCATCCCGTATGAAGGTCTGA
GCGGCGACCAAATGGGCCAGATCGAAAAAATTTTTAAGGTGGTGTACCCTGTGGATGATCATCACTTTAA
GGTGATCCTGCACTATGGCACACTGGTAATCGACGGGGTTACGCCGAACATGATCGACTATTTCGGACGG
CCGTATGAAGGCATCGCCGTGTTCGACGGCAAAAAGATCACTGTAACAGGGACCCTGTGGAACGGCAACA
AAATTATCGACGAGCGCCTGATCAACCCCGACGGCTCCCTGCTGTTCCGAGTAACCATCAACGGAGTGAC
CGGCTGGCGGCTGTGCGAACGCATTCTGGCGTAACTCGAGTCTAGAGGGCCCGTTTAAACCCGCTGATCA
GCCTCGACTGTGCCTTCTAGTTGCCAGCCATCTGTTGTTTGCCCCTCCCCCGTGCCTTCCTTGACCCTGG
AAGGTGCCACTCCCACTGTCCTTTCCTAATAAAATGAGGAAATTGCATCGCATTGTCTGAGTAGGTGTCA
TTCTATTCTGGGGGGTGGGGTGGGGCAGGACAGCAAGGGGGAGGATTGGGAAGACAATAGCAGGCATGCT
GGGGATGCGGTGGGCTCTATGGCTTCTGAGGCGGAAAGAACCAGCTGGGGCTCTAGGGGGTATCCCC
[124 nt withheld, positions 2168-2291]
C
[91 nt withheld, positions 2293-2383]
A
[49 nt withheld, positions 2385-2433]
CCTTTGACGTTGGAGTCCACGTTCTTT
[37 nt withheld, positions 2461-2497]
ACCCTATCTCGGTCTATTCTTTTGATTTATAAGGGATTTTGCCGATTTCGGCCTATTGGTTAAAAAATGA
GCTGATTTAACAAAAATTTAACGCGAATTAATTCTGTGGAATGTGTGTCAGTTAGGGTGTGGAAAGTCCC
CAGGCTCCCCAGCAGGCAGAAGTATGCAAAGCATGCATCTCAATTAGTCAGCAACCAGGTGTGGAAAGTC
CCCAGGCTCCCCAGCAGGCAGAAGTATGCAAAGCATGCATCTCAATTAGTCAGCAACCATAGTCCCGCCC
CTAACTCCGCCCATCCCGCCCCTAACTCCGCCCAGTTCCGCCCATTCTCCGCCCCATGGCTGACTAATTT
TTTTTATTTATGCAGAGGCCGAGGCCGCCTCTGCCTCTGAGCTATTCCAGAAGTAGTGAGGAGGCTTTTT
TGGAGGCCTAGGCTTTTGCAAAAAGCTCCCGGGAGCTTGTATATCCATTTTCGGATCTGATCAAGAGACA
GGATGAGGATCGTTTCGCATGATTGAACAAGATGGATTGCACGCAGGTTCTCCGGCCGCTTGGGTGGAGA
GGCTATTCGGCTATGACTGGGCACAACAGACAATCGGCTGCTCTGATGCCGCCGTGTTCCGGCTGTCAGC
GCAGGGGCGCCCGGTTCTTTTTGTCAAGACCGACCTGTCCGGTGCCCTGAATGAACTGCAGGACGAGGCA
GCGCGGCTATCGTGGCTGGCCACGACGGGCGTTCCTTGCGCAGCTGTGCTCGACGTTGTCACTGAAGCGG
GAAGGGACTGGCTGCTATTGGGCGAAGTGCCGGGGCAGGATCTCCTGTCATCTCACCTTGCTCCTGCCGA
GAAAGTATCCATCATGGCTGATGCAATGCGGCGGCTGCATACGCTTGATCCGGCTACCTGCCCATTCGAC
CACCAAGCGAAACATCGCATCGAGCGAGCACGTACTCGGATGGAAGCCGGTCTTGTCGATCAGGATGATC
TGGACGAAGAGCATCAGGGGCTCGCGCCAGCCGAACTGTTCGCCAGGCTCAAGGCGCGCATGCCCGACGG
CGAGGATCTCGTCGTGACCCATGGCGATGCCTGCTTGCCGAATATCATGGTGGAAAATGGCCGCTTTTCT
GGATTCATCGACTGTGGCCGGCTGGGTGTGGCGGACCGCTATCAGGACATAGCGTTGGCTACCCGTGATA
TTGCTGAAGAGCTTGGCGGCGAATGGGCTGACCGCTTCCTCGTGCTTTACGGTATCGCCGCTCCCGATTC
GCAGCGCATCGCCTTCTATCGCCTTCTTGACGAGTTCTTCTGAGCGGGACTCTGGGGTTCGAAATGACCG
ACCAAGCGACGCCCAACCTGCCATCACGAGATTTCGATTCCACCGCCGCCTTCTATGAAAGGTTGGGCTT
CGGAATCGTTTTCCGGGACGCCGGCTGGATGATCCTCCAGCGCGGGGATCTCATGCTGGAGTTCTTCGCC
CACCCCAACTTGTTTATTGCAGCTTATAATGGTTACAAATAAAGCAATAGCATCACAAATTTCACAAATA
AAGCATTTTTTTCACTGCATTCTAGTTGTGGTTTGTCCAAACTCATCAATGTATCTTATCATGTCTGTAT
ACCGTCGACCTCTAGCTAGAGCTTGGCGTAATCATGGTCATAGCTGTTTCCTGTGTGAAATTGTTATCCG
CTCACAATTCCACACAACATACGAGCCGGAAGCATAAAGTGTAAAGCCTGGGGTGCCTAATGAGTGAGCT
AACTCACATTAATTGCGTTGCGCTCACTGCCCGCTTTCCAGTCGGGAAACCTGTCGTGCCAGCTGCATTA
ATGAATCGGCCAACGCGCGGGGAGAGGCGGTTTGCGTATTGGGCGCTCTTCCGCTTCCTCGCTCACTGAC
TCGCTGCGCTCGGTCGTTCGGCTGCGGCGAGCGGTATCAGCTCACTCAAAGGCGGTAATACGGTTATCCA
CAGAATCAGGGGATAACGCAGGAAAGAACATGTGAGCAAAAGGCCAGCAAAAGGCCAGGAACCGTAAAAA
GGCCGCGTTGCTGGCGTTTTTCCATAGGCTCCGCCCCCCTGACGAGCATCACAAAAATCGACGCTCAAGT
CAGAGGTGGCGAAACCCGACAGGACTATAAAGATACCAGGCGTTTCCCCCTGGAAGCTCCCTCGTGCGCT
CTCCTGTTCCGACCCTGCCGCTTACCGGATACCTGTCCGCCTTTCTCCCTTCGGGAAGCGTGGCGCTTTC
TCATAGCTCACGCTGTAGGTATCTCAGTTCGGTGTAGGTCGTTCGCTCCAAGCTGGGCTGTGTGCACGAA
CCCCCCGTTCAGCCCGACCGCTGCGCCTTATCCGGTAACTATCGTCTTGAGTCCAACCCGGTAAGACACG
ACTTATCGCCACTGGCAGCAGCCACTGGTAACAGGATTAGCAGAGCGAGGTATGTAGGCGGTGCTACAGA
GTTCTTGAAGTGGTGGCCTAACTACGGCTACACTAGAAGAACAGTATTTGGTATCTGCGCTCTGCTGAAG
CCAGTTACCTTCGGAAAAAGAGTTGGTAGCTCTTGATCCGGCAAACAAACCACCGCTGGTAGCGGTGGTT
TTTTTGTTTGCAAGCAGCAGATTACGCGCAGAAAAAAAGGATCTCAAGAAGATCCTTTGATCTTTTCTAC
GGGGTCTGACGCTCAGTGGAACGAAAACTCACGTTAAGGGATTTTGGTCATGAGATTATCAAAAAGGATC
TTCACCTAGATCCTTTTAAATTAAAAATGAAGTTTTAAATCAATCTAAAGTATATATGAGTAAACTTGGT
CTGACAGTTACCAATGCTTAATCAGTGAGGCACCTATCTCAGCGATCTGTCTATTTCGTTCATCCATAGT
TGCCTGACTCCCCGTCGTGTAGATAACTACGATACGGGAGGGCTTACCATCTGGCCCCAGTGCTGCAATG
ATACCGCGAGACCCACGCTCACCGGCTCCAGATTTATCAGCAATAAACCAGCCAGCCGGAAGGGCCGAGC
GCAGAAGTGGTCCTGCAACTTTATCCGCCTCCATCCAGTCTATTAATTGTTGCCGGGAAGCTAGAGTAAG
TAGTTCGCCAGTTAATAGTTTGCGCAACGTTGTTGCCATTGCTACAGGCATCGTGGTGTCACGCTCGTCG
TTTGGTATGGCTTCATTCAGCTCCGGTTCCCAACGATCAAGGCGAGTTACATGATCCCCCATGTTGTGCA
AAAAAGCGGTTAGCTCCTTCGGTCCTCCGATCGTTGTCAGAAGTAAGTTGGCCGCAGTGTTATCACTCAT
GGTTATGGCAGCACTGCATAATTCTCTTACTGTCATGCCATCCGTAAGATGCTTTTCTGTGACTGGTGAG
TACTCAACCAAGTCATTCTGAGAATAGTGTATGCGGCGACCGAGTTGCTCTTGCCCGGCGTCAATACGGG
ATAATACCGCGCCACATAGCAGAACTTTAAAAGTGCTCATCATTGGAAAACGTTCTTCGGGGCGAAAACT
CTCAAGGATCTTACCGCTGTTGAGATCCAGTTCGATGTAACCCACTCGTGCACCCAACTGATCTTCAGCA
TCTTTTACTTTCACCAGCGTTTCTGGGTGAGCAAAAACAGGAAGGCAAAATGCCGCAAAAAAGGGAATAA
GGGCGACACGGAAATGTTGAATACTCATACTCTTCCTTTTTCAATATTATTGAAGCATTTATCAGGGTTA
TTGTCTCATGAGCGGATACATATTTGAATGTATTTAGAAAAATAAACAAATAGGGGTTCCGCGCACATTT
CCCCGAAAAGTGCCACCTGACGTCGACGGATCGGGAGATCTCCCGATCCCCTATGGTGCACTCTCAGTAC
AATCTGCTCTGATGCCGCATAGTTAAGCCAGTATCTGCTCCCTGCTTGTGTGTTGGAGGTCGCTGAGTAG
TGCGCGAGCAAAATTTAAGCTACAACAAGGCAAGGCTTGACCGACAATTGCATGAAGAATCTGCTTAGGG
TTAGGCGTTTTGCGCTGCTTCGCGATGTACGGGCCAGATATACGCGTT
Features (pLannotate 1.2.2; 22 found; start..end, strand, type, name):
      1..380     +  enhancer       CMV enhancer: human cytomegalovirus immediate early enhancer
    381..584     +  promoter       CMV promoter: human cytomegalovirus (CMV) immediate early promoter
    580..613     +  LTR            5' LTR (truncated) (fragment): truncated 5' long terminal repeat (LTR) from HIV-1
    629..647     +  promoter       T7 promoter: promoter for bacteriophage T7 RNA polymerase
    670..690     +  CDS            myr: N-myristoylation signal from Src kinase (Pellman et al., 1985; Kaplan et al., 1988)
    709..1320    +  CDS            Arhgef11 (fragment): ARHGB_RAT - Experimental evidence at protein level: Swiss-Prot protein existence level 1. May play a role in the regulation of RhoA GTPase by guanine nucleotide-binding alpha-12 (GNA12) and alpha-13 (GNA13). Acts as guanine nucleotide exchange factor (GEF) for RhoA GTPase and may act as GTPase-activating protein (GAP) for GNA12 and GNA13. Involved in neurotrophin-induced neurite outgrowth (By similarity). From Rattus norvegicus (Rat).
   1339..1854    +  CDS            Nluc: NanoLuc® luciferase human codon-optimized
   1898..2122    +  polyA_signal   bGH poly(A) signal: bovine growth hormone polyadenylation signal
   2126..2147    +  promoter       SV40 promoter (fragment): SV40 enhancer and early promoter
   2168..2596    +  rep_origin     f1 ori (sequence partly withheld): f1 bacteriophage origin of replication; arrow indicates direction of (+) strand synthesis
   2610..2939    +  promoter       SV40 promoter: SV40 enhancer and early promoter
   3006..3797    +  CDS            neo: KKA2_KLEPN - Also known as kan, nptII. Experimental evidence at protein level: Swiss-Prot protein existence level 1. Resistance to kanamycin, neomycin, paromomycin, ribostamycin, butirosin and gentamicin B. From Klebsiella pneumoniae.
   3821..3979    +  CDS            ble (fragment): BLE_KLEPN - Experimental evidence at protein level: Swiss-Prot protein existence level 1. Binding protein with a strong affinity to the bleomycin family of antibiotics. Binds to CL990; an antimitotic-antibiotic compound. From Klebsiella pneumoniae.
   3974..4095    +  polyA_signal   SV40 poly(A) signal: SV40 polyadenylation signal
   4168..4184    -  protein_bind   lac operator: The lac repressor binds to the lac operator to inhibit transcription in E. coli. This inhibition can be relieved by adding lactose or isopropyl-β-D-thiogalactopyranoside (IPTG). lac repressor encoded by lacI
   4192..4222    -  promoter       lac promoter: promoter for the E. coli lac operon
   4237..4258    -  protein_bind   CAP binding site: CAP binding activates transcription in the presence of cAMP. E. coli catabolite activator protein
   4271..4363    -  CDS            lacI (fragment): lac repressor; lacI; The lac repressor binds to the lac operator to inhibit transcription in E. coli. This inhibition can be relieved by adding lactose or isopropyl-β-D-thiogalactopyranoside (IPTG).
   4546..5134    -  rep_origin     ori: high-copy-number ColE1/pMB1/pBR322/pUC origin of replication
   5305..6165    -  CDS            AmpR: β-lactamase; bla; confers resistance to ampicillin, carbenicillin, and related antibiotics
   6166..6270    -  promoter       AmpR promoter: bla
   6329..6381    -  misc_feature   bom (fragment): basis of mobility region from pBR322
