[The description below was written by a language model from this plasmid's Addgene catalogue record and pLannotate feature annotations shown in this document.]
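Description:
pcDNA3.1-mas-PRGRH-Nluc is a mammalian expression plasmid built on the pcDNA3.1(+) backbone, with a sequenced length of about 6.5 kb. It is propagated in E. coli as a high-copy plasmid through a ColE1/pUC-type origin and selected with ampicillin via the β-lactamase gene. An f1 origin is also present. The backbone carries an SV40 early promoter driving the neomycin/kanamycin phosphotransferase gene with an SV40 polyadenylation signal, the standard cassette that allows G418 selection of stably transfected mammalian cells. Several short annotated fragments (HIV-1 LTR, ble, lacI, bom) appear to be partial automated matches to backbone sequence rather than functional elements.

The payload is a synthetic fusion open reading frame of roughly 1.2 kb, transcribed from the CMV immediate-early enhancer/promoter and terminated by the bovine growth hormone polyadenylation signal. A T7 promoter lies just upstream of the coding region. The fusion begins with a short myristic acid attachment peptide ("mas"), annotated as a Src-type N-myristoylation signal, which would be expected to anchor the protein to cellular membranes. A brief linker connects this to the RH (RGS homology) domain of PDZ-RhoGEF, which the feature table matches to a fragment of rat Arhgef11, a RhoA exchange factor linked to the G-protein subunits Gα12 and Gα13. A second flexible linker joins this domain to human codon-optimized NanoLuc luciferase.

The stated purpose is simply expression of PRG(RH)-Nluc in mammalian cells. The associated publication concerns biosensors that report trimeric G-protein activity in live cells, so a membrane-tethered, luciferase-tagged Gα-binding module fits a role as a luminescent sensor component. The record does not specify the partner construct or the readout format.
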