Addgene plasmid #158608: pcDNA3.1-mas-PRGRH-Nluc
Purpose: Plasmid expressing PRG(RH)-Nluc in mammalian cells
Depositing lab: Mikel Garcia-Marcos. Depositing organization: Boston University Medical Campus. Publication: Revealing the Activity of Trimeric G-proteins in Live Cells with a Versatile Biosensor Design. Maziarz M, Park JC, Leyme A, Marivin A, Garcia-Lopez A, Patel PP, Garcia-Marcos M. Cell. 2020 Jun 27. pii: S0092-8674(20)30752-2. doi: 10.1016/j.cell.2020.06.020. PubMed 32634377.
Backbone
  Vector backbone: pcDNA3.1(+)
  Backbone size w/o insert (bp): 5428
  Vector type: Mammalian Expression
Growth in bacteria
  Bacterial resistance: Ampicillin, 100 μg/mL
  Growth temperature: 37°C
  Growth strain: DH5alpha
  Copy number: High Copy
Gene/Insert
  Gene/Insert name: myristic acid attachment peptide (mas; MGSSKSKTSNS) - linker (GIKLGG) - PDZ RhoGEF RH domain - linker (GGTGGS) - Nluc (alt name: mas-PRG(RH)-Nluc)
  Species: Synthetic
  Insert size (bp): 1185
  Promoter: CMV
  Cloning method: Unknown
  Sequencing primers: 5′ CMV-F; 3′ BGH Reverse
Terms and licenses: Academic/Nonprofit Terms; Industry Terms: Not Available to Industry
How to cite: pcDNA3.1-mas-PRGRH-Nluc was a gift from Mikel Garcia-Marcos (Addgene plasmid # 158608 ; http://n2t.net/addgene:158608 ; RRID:Addgene_158608)
