>Addgene plasmid #158608 | pcDNA3.1-mas-PRGRH-Nluc | depositor partial sequence | sequence record 323510 | mas-PRG(RH)-Nluc
ATGGGGAGTAGCAAGAGCAAGACGTCGAATTCCGGAATCAAGCTTCTGATTATTGGCCCAGAGGAAGATT
ATGACCCAGGTTATTTCAACAATGAGAGTGACATCATCTTCCAAGATCTTGAAAAACTGAAGTCACATCC
AGCTTACTTGGTAGTTTTTCTACGTTACATCCTCTCTCAGGCAGACCCTGGCCCCCTGCTTTTTTATTTG
TGTTCAGAAGTTTATCAACAGACAAATCCCAAAGATTCCCGAAGTCTGGGGAAAGACATCTGGAACATTT
TCCTGGAGAAAAATGCGCCTCTCAGAGTGAAGATCCCTGAGATGTTGCAGGCTGAAATTGACCTACGCCT
GCGGAACAATGAGGACCCTCGCAATGTGCTCTGTGAAGCTCAGGAGGCAGTCATGCTGGAAATCCAGGAG
CAGATCAACGACTACAGATCCAAGCGTACTCTGGGCCTGGGCAGCCTCTATGGTGAAAATGACCTGCTAG
GCCTGGATGGGGACCCTCTTCGAGAACGCCAAATGGCTGAGAAGCAGCTGGCTGCCCTTGGAGATATCTT
GTCCAAATATGAGGAAGATCGGAGTGCCCCCATGGACTTTGCTGTTAATACCTTTATGAGCCACGCTGGG
ATCCGTCTTCGGGAGTCTCGAGGCGGATCAGGCGGATCCATGGTCTTCACACTCGAAGATTTCGTTGGGG
ACTGGCGACAGACAGCCGGCTACAACCTGGACCAAGTCCTTGAACAGGGAGGTGTGTCCAGTTTGTTTCA
GAATCTCGGGGTGTCCGTAACTCCGATCCAAAGGATTGTCCTGAGCGGTGAAAATGGGCTGAAGATCGAC
ATCCATGTCATCATCCCGTATGAAGGTCTGAGCGGCGACCAAATGGGCCAGATCGAAAAAATTTTTAAGG
TGGTGTACCCTGTGGATGATCATCACTTTAAGGTGATCCTGCACTATGGCACACTGGTAATCGACGGGGT
TACGCCGAACATGATCGACTATTTCGGACGGCCGTATGAAGGCATCGCCGTGTTCGACGGCAAAAAGATC
ACTGTAACAGGGACCCTGTGGAACGGCAACAAAATTATCGACGAGCGCCTGATCAACCCCGACGGCTCCC
TGCTGTTCCGAGTAACCATCAACGGAGTGACCGGCTGGCGGCTGTGCGAACGCATTCTGGCGTAA
